Addgene plasmid #244906: pUCmini-iCAP-hCA4-IV77
Purpose: Rep/Cap plasmid for producing variant AAV-hCA4-IV77
Depositing lab: Viviana Gradinaru. Depositing organization: California Institute of Technology. Publication: AAVs targeting human carbonic anhydrase IV enhance gene delivery to the brain. Lin C, Chen X, Hoang JD, Ristic F, Fan Y, Jang S, Chung JHA, Sullivan EE, Gawda T, Kavvathas B, Tran I, Li Y, Steele AD, Shay TF, Gradinaru V. Cell Rep. 2025 Oct 31;44(11):116419. doi: 10.1016/j.celrep.2025.116419. PubMed 41175373.
Backbone
  Vector backbone: pUC57-mini
  Vector type: Mammalian Expression, AAV
Growth in bacteria
  Bacterial resistance: Ampicillin, 100 μg/mL
  Growth temperature: 37°C
  Growth strain: NEB Stable
  Copy number: Unknown
Gene/Insert
  Gene/Insert name: Synthetic construct producing AAV REP/CAP
  Species: Synthetic
Terms and licenses: Academic/Nonprofit Terms; Industry Terms: Not Available to Industry
Depositor comments: Please visit https://doi.org/10.1101/2025.04.21.649868 for the bioRxiv preprint.
How to cite: pUCmini-iCAP-hCA4-IV77 was a gift from Viviana Gradinaru (Addgene plasmid # 244906 ; http://n2t.net/addgene:244906 ; RRID:Addgene_244906)
