[The description below was written by a language model from this plasmid's Addgene catalogue record and pLannotate feature annotations shown in this document.]
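Description:
pUCmini-iCAP-hCA4-IV77 is a 9.5 kb AAV Rep/Cap packaging plasmid built on the pUC57-mini backbone and used in mammalian producer cells to make recombinant AAV carrying the engineered hCA4-IV77 capsid. It is propagated in E. coli through a high-copy ColE1/pUC origin and selected with ampicillin (AmpR under its own bla promoter). The annotated backbone also contains an f1 origin, lac promoter/operator and lacZα remnants, and T3, T7 and SP6 phage promoters flanking cloning-site fragments. No ITRs are annotated, consistent with a helper plasmid that supplies viral proteins in trans rather than being packaged itself.

The synthetic insert is arranged in two parts. An AAV2 Rep78 reading frame comes first, followed by a tetracycline transactivator-type coding sequence, annotated as an rtTA3 fragment fused to VP16-derived minimal activation repeats, and ending in a bGH polyadenylation signal. Downstream lies an array of ten tet operator repeats (annotated as TRE fragments), then a partial Rep52-matching segment, which is the region of the AAV genome normally lying upstream of cap, and a full VP1 capsid reading frame from which VP2 and VP3 would also derive. This layout suggests that the plasmid-encoded transactivator drives strong capsid expression from the Tet-responsive element. The automated annotation cannot establish whether the transactivator is doxycycline-dependent. The capsid matches AAV2 VP1 only as the closest reference entry. The record does not state the parental serotype or the specific modifications that define hCA4-IV77.

According to the associated publication title, this capsid belongs to a set of AAVs engineered to target human carbonic anhydrase IV to enhance gene delivery to the brain. The plasmid would typically be co-transfected with an ITR-flanked transgene plasmid and an adenoviral helper plasmid.
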