Features (pLannotate 1.2.2; 31 found; start..end, strand, type, name):
     68..1930    +  CDS            Rep78: REP78_AAV2S - Experimental evidence at protein level: Swiss-Prot protein existence level 1. Plays an essential role in the initiation of viral DNA synthesis. Binds specifically to an inverted terminal repeat element (ITR) on the 3' and 5' ends of the viral DNA, where it cleaves a site specifically to generate a priming site for initiation of the synthesis of a complementary strand. Plays also a role as transcriptional regulator, DNA helicase and as key factors in site-specific integration of the viral genome. Regulates host PKA activity by interacting with host PRKX as a mechanism of interferi
   1971..2647    +  CDS            rtTA3 (fragment): reverse tetracycline transactivator 3 activates expression from Tet-responsive promoters in the presence of doxycycline
   2577..2687    +  CDS            VP48: 3 tandem repeats of the minimal activation domain of herpes simplex virus VP16 (Cheng et al., 2013)
   2726..2744    -  promoter       SP6 promoter: promoter for bacteriophage SP6 RNA polymerase
   2770..2994    +  polyA_signal   bGH poly(A) signal: bovine growth hormone polyadenylation signal
   2998..3019    +  promoter       SV40 promoter (fragment): SV40 enhancer and early promoter
   3055..3075    +  promoter       tight TRE promoter (fragment): Tet-responsive promoter PTight, consisting of seven tet operator sequences followed by the minimal CMV promoter
   3092..3112    +  promoter       tight TRE promoter (fragment): Tet-responsive promoter PTight, consisting of seven tet operator sequences followed by the minimal CMV promoter
   3129..3149    +  promoter       tight TRE promoter (fragment): Tet-responsive promoter PTight, consisting of seven tet operator sequences followed by the minimal CMV promoter
   3166..3186    +  promoter       tight TRE promoter (fragment): Tet-responsive promoter PTight, consisting of seven tet operator sequences followed by the minimal CMV promoter
   3203..3223    +  promoter       tight TRE promoter (fragment): Tet-responsive promoter PTight, consisting of seven tet operator sequences followed by the minimal CMV promoter
   3240..3260    +  promoter       tight TRE promoter (fragment): Tet-responsive promoter PTight, consisting of seven tet operator sequences followed by the minimal CMV promoter
   3277..3297    +  promoter       tight TRE promoter (fragment): Tet-responsive promoter PTight, consisting of seven tet operator sequences followed by the minimal CMV promoter
   3314..3334    +  promoter       tight TRE promoter (fragment): Tet-responsive promoter PTight, consisting of seven tet operator sequences followed by the minimal CMV promoter
   3351..3371    +  promoter       tight TRE promoter (fragment): Tet-responsive promoter PTight, consisting of seven tet operator sequences followed by the minimal CMV promoter
   3388..3408    +  promoter       tight TRE promoter (fragment): Tet-responsive promoter PTight, consisting of seven tet operator sequences followed by the minimal CMV promoter
   3414..4031    +  CDS            Rep52 (fragment): REP52_AAV2S - Experimental evidence at protein level: Swiss-Prot protein existence level 1. Plays a critical role during packaging of viral DNA into empty capsids, where they are thought to be part of the packaging motor complex. The single stranded genomic DNA is packaged in a 3' to 5' direction and requires the association between viral DNA and Rep40. Regulates host PKA activity by interacting with host PRKX as a mechanism to interfere with helper virus propagation and to promote its own replication. From Adeno-associated virus 2 (isolate Srivastava/1982) (AAV-2).
   4051..6279    +  CDS            VP1: CAPSD_AAV2S - Experimental evidence at protein level: Swiss-Prot protein existence level 1. Capsid protein self-assembles to form an icosahedral capsid with a T=1 symmetry, about 22 nm in diameter, and consisting of 60 copies of three size variants of the capsid protein VP1, VP2 and VP3 which differ in their N-terminus. The capsid encapsulates the genomic ssDNA. Binds to host cell heparan sulfate and uses host ITGA5-ITGB1 as coreceptor on the cell surface to provide virion attachment to target cell. This attachment induces virion internalization predominantly through clathrin-dependent endocyt
   6546..6574    -  misc_feature   MCS (fragment): pBluescript multiple cloning site
   6587..6605    -  promoter       T3 promoter: promoter for bacteriophage T3 RNA polymerase
   6650..6666    -  protein_bind   lac operator: The lac repressor binds to the lac operator to inhibit transcription in E. coli. This inhibition can be relieved by adding lactose or isopropyl-β-D-thiogalactopyranoside (IPTG). lac repressor encoded by lacI
   6674..6704    -  promoter       lac promoter: promoter for the E. coli lac operon
   6719..6740    -  protein_bind   CAP binding site: CAP binding activates transcription in the presence of cAMP. E. coli catabolite activator protein
   6753..6845    -  CDS            lacI (fragment): lac repressor; lacI; The lac repressor binds to the lac operator to inhibit transcription in E. coli. This inhibition can be relieved by adding lactose or isopropyl-β-D-thiogalactopyranoside (IPTG).
   7028..7616    -  rep_origin     ori: high-copy-number ColE1/pMB1/pBR322/pUC origin of replication
   7787..8647    -  CDS            AmpR: β-lactamase; bla; confers resistance to ampicillin, carbenicillin, and related antibiotics
   8648..8752    -  promoter       AmpR promoter: bla
   8805..9233    -  rep_origin     f1 ori (sequence partly withheld): f1 bacteriophage origin of replication; arrow indicates direction of (+) strand synthesis
   9238..9393    -  CDS            lacZα (fragment): LacZα fragment of β-galactosidase; lacZ fragment
   9401..9419    +  promoter       T7 promoter: promoter for bacteriophage T7 RNA polymerase
   9428..9447    -  misc_feature   MCS (fragment): pBluescript multiple cloning site
>Addgene plasmid #244906 | pUCmini-iCAP-hCA4-IV77 | addgene full sequence | sequence record 492326 | Addgene NGS Result
GTCGACGGTATCGGGGGAGCTCGCAGGGTCTCCATTTTGAAGCGGGAGGTTTGAACGCGCAGCCGCCATG
CCGGGGTTTTACGAGATTGTGATTAAGGTCCCCAGCGACCTTGACGAGCATCTGCCCGGCATTTCTGACA
GCTTTGTGAACTGGGTGGCCGAGAAGGAATGGGAGTTGCCGCCAGATTCTGACATGGATCTGAATCTGAT
TGAGCAGGCACCCCTGACCGTGGCCGAGAAGCTGCAGCGCGACTTTCTGACGGAATGGCGCCGTGTGAGT
AAGGCCCCGGAGGCTCTTTTCTTTGTGCAATTTGAGAAGGGAGAGAGCTACTTCCACATGCACGTGCTCG
TGGAAACCACCGGGGTGAAATCCATGGTTTTGGGACGTTTCCTGAGTCAGATTCGCGAAAAACTGATTCA
GAGAATTTACCGCGGGATCGAGCCGACTTTGCCAAACTGGTTCGCGGTCACAAAGACCAGAAATGGCGCC
GGAGGCGGGAACAAGGTGGTGGATGAGTGCTACATCCCCAATTACTTGCTCCCCAAAACCCAGCCTGAGC
TCCAGTGGGCGTGGACTAATATGGAACAGTATTTAAGCGCCTGTTTGAATCTCACGGAGCGTAAACGGTT
GGTGGCGCAGCATCTGACGCACGTGTCGCAGACGCAGGAGCAGAACAAAGAGAATCAGAATCCCAATTCT
GATGCGCCGGTGATCAGATCAAAAACTTCAGCCAGGTACATGGAGCTGGTCGGGTGGCTCGTGGACAAGG
GGATTACCTCGGAGAAGCAGTGGATCCAGGAGGACCAGGCCTCATACATCTCCTTCAATGCGGCCTCCAA
CTCGCGGTCCCAAATCAAGGCTGCCTTGGACAATGCGGGAAAGATTATGAGCCTGACTAAAACCGCCCCC
GACTACCTGGTGGGCCAGCAGCCCGTGGAGGACATTTCCAGCAATCGGATTTATAAAATTTTGGAACTAA
ACGGGTACGATCCCCAATATGCGGCTTCCGTCTTTCTGGGATGGGCCACGAAAAAGTTCGGCAAGAGGAA
CACCATCTGGCTGTTTGGGCCTGCAACTACCGGGAAGACCAACATCGCGGAGGCCATAGCCCACACTGTG
CCCTTCTACGGGTGCGTAAACTGGACCAATGAGAACTTTCCCTTCAACGACTGTGTCGACAAGATGGTGA
TCTGGTGGGAGGAGGGGAAGATGACCGCCAAGGTCGTGGAGTCGGCCAAAGCCATTCTCGGAGGAAGCAA
GGTGCGCGTGGACCAGAAATGCAAGTCCTCGGCCCAGATAGACCCGACTCCCGTGATCGTCACCTCCAAC
ACCAACATGTGCGCCGTGATTGACGGGAACTCAACGACCTTCGAACACCAGCAGCCGTTGCAAGACCGGA
TGTTCAAATTTGAACTCACCCGCCGTCTGGATCATGACTTTGGGAAGGTCACCAAGCAGGAAGTCAAAGA
CTTTTTCCGGTGGGCAAAGGATCACGTGGTTGAGGTGGAGCATGAATTCTACGTCAAAAAGGGTGGAGCC
AAGAAAAGACCCGCCCCCAGTGACGCAGATATAAGTGAGCCCAAACGGGTGCGCGAGTCAGTTGCGCAGC
CATCGACGTCAGACGCGGAAGCTTCGATCAACTACGCGGACAGGTACCAAAACAAATGTTCTCGTCACGT
GGGCATGAATCTGATGCTGTTTCCCTGCAGACAATGCGAGAGACTGAATCAGAATTCAAATATCTGCTTC
ACTCACGGTGTCAAAGACTGTTTAGAGTGCTTTCCCGTGTCAGAATCTCAACCCGTTTCTGTCGTCAAAA
AGGCGTATCAGAAACTGTGCTACATTCATCACATCATGGGAAAGGTGCCAGACGCTTGCACTGCTTGCGA
CCTGGTCAATGTGGACTTGGATGACTGTGTTTCTGAACAATAAATGACTTAAACCAGGTATGAGTCGGCT
GGATAAATCTAAAGTCATAAACGGCGCTCTGGAATTACTCAATGAAGTCGGTATCGAAGGCCTGACGACA
AGGAAACTCGCTCAAAAGCTGGGAGTTGAGCAGCCTACCCTGTACTGGCACGTGAAGAACAAGCGGGCCC
TGCTCGATGCCCTGGCCATCGAGATGCTGGACAGGCATCATACCCACTTCTGCCCCCTGGAAGGCGAGTC
ATGGCAAGACTTTCTGCGGAACAACGCCAAGTCATTCCGCTGTGCTCTCCTCTCACATCGCGACGGGGCT
AAAGTGCATCTCGGCACCCGCCCAACAGAGAAACAGTACGAAACCCTGGAAAATCAGCTCGCGTTCCTGT
GTCAGCAAGGCTTCTCCCTGGAGAACGCACTGTACGCTCTGTCCGCCGTGGGCCACTTTACACTGGGCTG
CGTATTGGAGGAACAGGAGCATCAAGTAGCAAAAGAGGAAAGAGAGACACCTACCACCGATTCTATGCCC
CCACTTCTGAGACAAGCAATTGAGCTGTTCGACCGGCAGGGAGCCGAACCTGCCTTCCTTTTCGGCCTGG
AACTAATCATATGTGGCCTGGAGAAACAGCTAAAGTGCGAAAGCGGCGGGCCGGCCGACGCCCTTGACGA
TTTTGACTTAGACATGCTCCCAGCCGATGCCCTTGACGACTTTGACCTTGATATGCTGCCTGCTGACGCT
CTTGACGATTTTGACCTTGACATGCTCCCCGGGTAAATGCATGAATTCGATCTAGAGGGCCCTATTCTAT
AGTGTCACCTAAATGCTAGAGCTCGCTGATCAGCCTCGACTGTGCCTTCTAGTTGCCAGCCATCTGTTGT
TTGCCCCTCCCCCGTGCCTTCCTTGACCCTGGAAGGTGCCACTCCCACTGTCCTTTCCTAATAAAATGAG
GAAATTGCATCGCATTGTCTGAGTAGGTGTCATTCTATTCTGGGGGGTGGGGTGGGGCAGGACAGCAAGG
GGGAGGATTGGGAAGACAATAGCAGGCATGCTGGGGATGCGGTGGGCTCTATGGCTTCTGAGGCGGAAAG
AACCAGCTGGGGCTCGAATCAAGCTATCAAGTGCCACCTGACGTCTCCCTATCAGTGATAGAGAAGTCGA
CACGTCTCGAGCTCCCTATCAGTGATAGAGAAGGTACGTCTAGAACGTCTCCCTATCAGTGATAGAGAAG
TCGACACGTCTCGAGCTCCCTATCAGTGATAGAGAAGGTACGTCTAGAACGTCTCCCTATCAGTGATAGA
GAAGTCGACACGTCTCGAGCTCCCTATCAGTGATAGAGAAGGTACGTCTAGAACGTCTCCCTATCAGTGA
TAGAGAAGTCGACACGTCTCGAGCTCCCTATCAGTGATAGAGAAGGTACGTCTAGAACGTCTCCCTATCA
GTGATAGAGAAGTCGACACGTCTCGAGCTCCCTATCAGTGATAGAGAAGGTACCCCCTATATAAGCAGAG
AGATCTGTTCAAATTTGAACTGACTAAGCGGCTCCCGCCAGATTTTGGCAAGATTACTAAGCAGGAAGTC
AAGGACTTTTTTGCTTGGGCAAAGGTCAATCAGGTGCCGGTGACTCACGAGTTTAAAGTTCCCAGGGAAT
TGGCGGGAACTAAAGGGGCGGAGAAATCTCTAAAACGCCCACTGGGTGACGTCACCAATACTAGCTATAA
AAGTCTGGAGAAGCGGGCCAGGCTCTCATTTGTTCCCGAGACGCCTCGCAGTTCAGACGTGACTGTTGAT
CCCGCTCCTCTGCGACCGCTAGCTTCGATCAACTACGCGGACAGGTACCAAAACAAATGTTCTCGTCACG
TGGGCATGAATCTGATGCTGTTTCCCTGCAGACAATGCGAGAGACTGAATCAGAATTCAAATATCTGCTT
CACTCACGGTGTCAAAGACTGTTTAGAGTGCTTTCCCGTGTCAGAATCTCAACCCGTTTCTGTCGTCAAA
AAGGCGTATCAGAAACTGTGCTACATTCATCACATCATGGGAAAGGTGCCAGACGCTTGCACTGCTTGCG
ACCTGGTCAATGTGGACTTGGATGACTGTGTTTTTGAACAATAAATGACTTAAGCCAGGTATGGCTGCCG
ATGGTTATCTTCCAGATTGGCTCGAGGACAACCTTAGTGAAGGAATTCGCGAGTGGTGGGCTTTGAAACC
TGGAGCCCCTCAACCCAAGGCAAATCAACAACATCAAGACAACGCTCGAGGTCTTGTGCTTCCGGGTTAC
AAATACCTTGGACCCGGCAACGGACTCGACAAGGGGGAGCCGGTCAACGCAGCAGACGCGGCGGCCCTCG
AGCACGACAAGGCCTACGACCAGCAGCTCAAGGCCGGAGACAACCCGTACCTCAAGTACAACCACGCCGA
CGCCGAGTTCCAGGAGCGGCTCAAAGAAGATACGTCTTTTGGGGGCAACCTCGGGCGAGCAGTCTTCCAG
GCCAAAAAGAGGCTTCTTGAACCTCTTGGTCTGGTTGAGGAAGCGGCTAAGACGGCTCCTGGAAAGAAGA
GGCCTGTAGAGCAGTCTCCTCAGGAACCGGACTCCTCCGCGGGTATTGGCAAATCGGGTGCACAGCCCGC
TAAAAAGAGACTCAATTTCGGTCAGACTGGCGACACAGAGTCAGTCCCAGACCCTCAACCAATCGGAGAA
CCTCCCGCAGCCCCCTCAGGTGTGGGATCTCTTACAATGGCTTCAGGTGGTGGCGCACCAGTGGCAGACA
ATAACGAAGGTGCCGATGGAGTGGGTAGTTCCTCGGGAAATTGGCATTGCGATTCCCAATGGCTGGGGGA
CAGAGTCATCACCACCAGCACCCGAACCTGGGCCCTGCCCACCTACAACAATCACCTCTACAAGCAAATC
TCCAACAGCACATCTGGAGGATCTTCAAATGACAACGCCTACTTCGGCTACAGCACCCCCTGGGGGTATT
TTGACTTCAACAGATTCCACTGCCACTTCTCACCACGTGACTGGCAGCGACTCATCAACAACAACTGGGG
ATTCCGGCCTAAGCGACTCAACTTCAAGCTCTTCAACATTCAGGTCAAAGAGGTTACGGACAACAATGGA
GTCAAGACCATCGCCAATAACCTTACCAGCACGGTCCAGGTCTTCACGGACTCAGACTATCAGCTCCCGT
ACGTGCTCGGGTCGGCTCACGAGGGCTGCCTCCCGCCGTTCCCAGCGGACGTTTTCATGATTCCTCAGTA
CGGGTATCTGACGCTTAATGATGGAAGCCAGGCCGTGGGTCGTTCGTCCTTTTACTGCCTGGAATATTTC
CCGTCGCAAATGCTAAGAACGGGTAACAACTTCCAGTTCAGCTACGAGTTTGAGAACGTACCTTTCCATA
GCAGCTACGCTCACAGCCAAAGCCTGGACCGACTAATGAATCCACTCATCGACCAATACTTGTACTATCT
CTCAAAGACTATTAACGGTTCTGGACAGAATCAACAAACGCTAAAATTCAGTGTGGCCGGACCCAGCAAC
ATGGCTGTCCAGGGAAGAAACTACATACCTGGACCCAGCTACCGACAACAACGTGTCTCAACCACTGTGA
CTCAAAACAACAACAGCGAATTTGCTTGGCCTGGAGCTTCTTCTTGGGCTCTCAATGGACGTAATAGCTT
GATGAATCCTGGACCTGCTATGGCCAGCCACAAAGAAGGAGAGGACCGTTTCTTTCCTTTGTCTGGATCT
TTAATTTTTGGCAAACAAGGAACTGGAAGAGACAACGTGGATGCGGACAAAGTCATGATAACCAACGAAG
AAGAAATTAAAACTACTAACCCGGTAGCAACGGAGTCCTATGGACAAGTGGCCACAAACCACCAGAGTGC
CCAAAGCACCCAGTTCCGGGGCATGGCACAGGCGCAGACCGGCTGGGTTCAAAACCAAGGAATACTTCCG
GGTATGGTTTGGCAGGACAGAGATGTGTACCTGCAAGGACCCATTTGGGCCAAAATTCCTCACACGGACG
GCAACTTTCACCCTTCTCCGCTGATGGGAGGGTTTGGAATGAAGCACCCGCCTCCTCAGATCCTCATCAA
AAACACACCTGTACCTGCGGATCCTCCAACGGCCTTCAACAAGGACAAGCTGAACTCTTTCATCACCCAG
TATTCTACTGGCCAAGTCAGCGTGGAGATCGAGTGGGAGCTGCAGAAGGAAAACAGCAAGCGCTGGAACC
CGGAGATCCAGTACACTTCCAACTATTACAAGTCTAATAATGTTGAATTTGCTGTTAATACTGAAGGTGT
ATATAGTGAACCCCGCCCCATTGGCACCAGATACCTGACTCGTAATCTGTAATTGCTTGTTAATCAATAA
ACCGTTTAATTCGTTTCAGTTGAACTTTGGTCTCTGCGAAGGGCGAATTCGTTTAAACCTGCAGGACTAG
AGGTCCTGTATTAGAGGTCACGTGAGTGTTTTGCGACATTTTGCGACACCATGTGGTCACGCTGGGTATT
TAAGCCCGAGTGAGCACGCAGGGTCTCCATTTTGAAGCGGGAGGTTTGAACGCGCAGCCGCCAAGCCGAA
TTCTGCAGATATCCATCACACTGGCGGCCGCTCGACTAGAGCGGCCGCCACCGCGGTGGAGCTCCAGCTT
TTGTTCCCTTTAGTGAGGGTTAATTGCGCGCTTGGCGTAATCATGGTCATAGCTGTTTCCTGTGTGAAAT
TGTTATCCGCTCACAATTCCACACAACATACGAGCCGGAAGCATAAAGTGTAAAGCCTGGGGTGCCTAAT
GAGTGAGCTAACTCACATTAATTGCGTTGCGCTCACTGCCCGCTTTCCAGTCGGGAAACCTGTCGTGCCA
GCTGCATTAATGAATCGGCCAACGCGCGGGGAGAGGCGGTTTGCGTATTGGGCGCTCTTCCGCTTCCTCG
CTCACTGACTCGCTGCGCTCGGTCGTTCGGCTGCGGCGAGCGGTATCAGCTCACTCAAAGGCGGTAATAC
GGTTATCCACAGAATCAGGGGATAACGCAGGAAAGAACATGTGAGCAAAAGGCCAGCAAAAGGCCAGGAA
CCGTAAAAAGGCCGCGTTGCTGGCGTTTTTCCATAGGCTCCGCCCCCCTGACGAGCATCACAAAAATCGA
CGCTCAAGTCAGAGGTGGCGAAACCCGACAGGACTATAAAGATACCAGGCGTTTCCCCCTGGAAGCTCCC
TCGTGCGCTCTCCTGTTCCGACCCTGCCGCTTACCGGATACCTGTCCGCCTTTCTCCCTTCGGGAAGCGT
GGCGCTTTCTCATAGCTCACGCTGTAGGTATCTCAGTTCGGTGTAGGTCGTTCGCTCCAAGCTGGGCTGT
GTGCACGAACCCCCCGTTCAGCCCGACCGCTGCGCCTTATCCGGTAACTATCGTCTTGAGTCCAACCCGG
TAAGACACGACTTATCGCCACTGGCAGCAGCCACTGGTAACAGGATTAGCAGAGCGAGGTATGTAGGCGG
TGCTACAGAGTTCTTGAAGTGGTGGCCTAACTACGGCTACACTAGAAGAACAGTATTTGGTATCTGCGCT
CTGCTGAAGCCAGTTACCTTCGGAAAAAGAGTTGGTAGCTCTTGATCCGGCAAACAAACCACCGCTGGTA
GCGGTGGTTTTTTTGTTTGCAAGCAGCAGATTACGCGCAGAAAAAAAGGATCTCAAGAAGATCCTTTGAT
CTTTTCTACGGGGTCTGACGCTCAGTGGAACGAAAACTCACGTTAAGGGATTTTGGTCATGAGATTATCA
AAAAGGATCTTCACCTAGATCCTTTTAAATTAAAAATGAAGTTTTAAATCAATCTAAAGTATATATGAGT
AAACTTGGTCTGACAGTTACCAATGCTTAATCAGTGAGGCACCTATCTCAGCGATCTGTCTATTTCGTTC
ATCCATAGTTGCCTGACTCCCCGTCGTGTAGATAACTACGATACGGGAGGGCTTACCATCTGGCCCCAGT
GCTGCAATGATACCGCGAGACCCACGCTCACCGGCTCCAGATTTATCAGCAATAAACCAGCCAGCCGGAA
GGGCCGAGCGCAGAAGTGGTCCTGCAACTTTATCCGCCTCCATCCAGTCTATTAATTGTTGCCGGGAAGC
TAGAGTAAGTAGTTCGCCAGTTAATAGTTTGCGCAACGTTGTTGCCATTGCTACAGGCATCGTGGTGTCA
CGCTCGTCGTTTGGTATGGCTTCATTCAGCTCCGGTTCCCAACGATCAAGGCGAGTTACATGATCCCCCA
TGTTGTGCAAAAAAGCGGTTAGCTCCTTCGGTCCTCCGATCGTTGTCAGAAGTAAGTTGGCCGCAGTGTT
ATCACTCATGGTTATGGCAGCACTGCATAATTCTCTTACTGTCATGCCATCCGTAAGATGCTTTTCTGTG
ACTGGTGAGTACTCAACCAAGTCATTCTGAGAATAGTGTATGCGGCGACCGAGTTGCTCTTGCCCGGCGT
CAATACGGGATAATACCGCGCCACATAGCAGAACTTTAAAAGTGCTCATCATTGGAAAACGTTCTTCGGG
GCGAAAACTCTCAAGGATCTTACCGCTGTTGAGATCCAGTTCGATGTAACCCACTCGTGCACCCAACTGA
TCTTCAGCATCTTTTACTTTCACCAGCGTTTCTGGGTGAGCAAAAACAGGAAGGCAAAATGCCGCAAAAA
AGGGAATAAGGGCGACACGGAAATGTTGAATACTCATACTCTTCCTTTTTCAATATTATTGAAGCATTTA
TCAGGGTTATTGTCTCATGAGCGGATACATATTTGAATGTATTTAGAAAAATAAACAAATAGGGGTTCCG
CGCACATTTCCCCGAAAAGTGCCACCTAAATTGTAAGCGTTAATATTTTGTTAAAATTCGCGTTAAATTT
TTGTTAAATCAGCTCATTTTTTAACCAATAGGCCGAAATCGGCAAAATCCCTTATAAATCAAAAGAATAG
ACCGAGATAGGGT
[37 nt withheld, positions 8904-8940]
AAAGAACGTGGACTCCAACGTCAAAGG
[49 nt withheld, positions 8968-9016]
T
[91 nt withheld, positions 9018-9108]
G
[124 nt withheld, positions 9110-9233]
CCCATTCGCCATTCAGGCTGCGCAACTGTTGGGAAGGGCGATCGGTGCGGGCCTCTTCGCTATTACGCCA
GCTGGCGAAAGGGGGATGTGCTGCAAGGCGATTAAGTTGGGTAACGCCAGGGTTTTCCCAGTCACGACGT
TGTAAAACGACGGCCAGTGAGCGCGCGTAATACGACTCACTATAGGGCGAATTGGGTACCGGGCCCCCCC
TCGATCGAG
